Addgene plasmid #208645: pUC-ODN-hsRPL3-CterTwStrep-ΔPAM62&56
Purpose: Remove PAM region in HomoArms by introduce SNP rs7495557 and rs760194863, to prevent cleavage after success edit. Digest with nt.BspQI and nb.BsrDI to get ssDNA.
Depositing lab: Quanfu Ma. Depositing organization: Maternal and Child Health Hospital of Hubei Province.
Backbone
  Vector backbone: pUC-ODN
  Modifications to backbone: refer to (Addgene#208642)
  Vector type: CRISPR ; ssDNA donnor preparation for knock-in of RPL3 C-ter tag
Growth in bacteria
  Bacterial resistance: Ampicillin, 100 μg/mL
  Growth temperature: 37°C
  Growth strain: DH5alpha
  Copy number: High Copy
Gene/Insert
  Gene/Insert name: Twin Strep tag with RPL3 genome HomoArm (alt name: Donnor DNA for CRISPR tagging of RPL3)
  Species: H. sapiens (human), Synthetic
  Mutation: Two SNP (rs749555789, rs760194863) were introduced to abolish the PAM of sgRNA in (Addgene#208647 and #208979)
  GenBank ID: 5'HomoArm: NC_000022.11:39313122~39312943 3'HomoArm: NC_000022.11:39312939~39312773
  Entrez Gene: RPL3 (a.k.a. ASC-1, L3, TARBP-B, uL3)
  Tag / fusion protein: Twin Strep
  Cloning method: Gibson Cloning
  Sequencing primers: 5′ M13-F; 3′ M13-R
Terms and licenses: Academic/Nonprofit Terms; Industry Terms: Not Available to Industry
How to cite: pUC-ODN-hsRPL3-CterTwStrep-ΔPAM62&56 was a gift from Quanfu Ma (Addgene plasmid # 208645 ; http://n2t.net/addgene:208645 ; RRID:Addgene_208645)
