[The description below was written by a language model from this plasmid's Addgene catalogue record and pLannotate feature annotations shown in this document.]
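Description:
pUC-ODN-hsRPL3-CterTwStrep-ΔPAM62&56 is a small (about 3.15 kb), high-copy bacterial plasmid built on the pUC-ODN backbone. It serves as a template for preparing single-stranded donor DNA for CRISPR knock-in at the human RPL3 locus. It is propagated in E. coli through the pUC-type ColE1/pMB1 origin and selected with ampicillin via the bla (AmpR) gene and its own promoter. The rest of the backbone consists of typical pUC remnants: a lacZα fragment, lac promoter, lac operator and CAP binding site, part of the multiple cloning site, and short fragments annotated as bom, lacI and rop. These have no stated role in the donor function. The record refers to a related parental plasmid for the specific backbone modifications and does not detail them here.

The insert, assembled by Gibson cloning, carries a Twin-Strep tag flanked by 5′ and 3′ homology arms taken from the RPL3 region of human chromosome 22. Homology-directed repair with this donor fuses the tag to the C-terminus of the endogenous ribosomal protein uL3. The Twin-Strep tag consists of two Strep-tag II units joined by a linker and allows affinity capture on Strep-Tactin. The feature table annotates only the tag, as a fragment, and does not mark the homology arms. Two single-nucleotide changes corresponding to known human SNPs were introduced into the arms to destroy the PAM sites of the companion sgRNAs, so Cas9 cannot re-cut the locus once it has been correctly edited. The identifier of one of these SNPs is written differently in two fields of the record. Digestion with the nicking enzymes Nt.BspQI and Nb.BsrDI is intended to release the donor as single-stranded DNA. No mammalian promoter or selection marker is present, consistent with use purely as a repair-template source.
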