Features (pLannotate 1.2.2; 12 found; start..end, strand, type, name):
    137..236     +  misc_feature   bom (fragment): basis of mobility region from pBR322
    242..399     -  CDS            lacZα (fragment): LacZα fragment of β-galactosidase; lacZ fragment
    620..688     +  CDS            Twin-Strep-tag (fragment): two Strep-Tag®II moieties connected by a linker for enhanced binding to Strep-Tactin®, an engineered form of streptavidin (Schmidt et al., 2013)
    885..916     +  misc_feature   MCS (fragment): pUC18/19 multiple cloning site
    953..969     -  protein_bind   lac operator: The lac repressor binds to the lac operator to inhibit transcription in E. coli. This inhibition can be relieved by adding lactose or isopropyl-β-D-thiogalactopyranoside (IPTG). lac repressor encoded by lacI
    977..1007    -  promoter       lac promoter: promoter for the E. coli lac operon
   1022..1043    -  protein_bind   CAP binding site: CAP binding activates transcription in the presence of cAMP. E. coli catabolite activator protein
   1056..1148    -  CDS            lacI (fragment): lac repressor; lacI; The lac repressor binds to the lac operator to inhibit transcription in E. coli. This inhibition can be relieved by adding lactose or isopropyl-β-D-thiogalactopyranoside (IPTG).
   1331..1919    -  rep_origin     ori: high-copy-number ColE1/pMB1/pBR322/pUC origin of replication
   2090..2950    -  CDS            AmpR: β-lactamase; bla; confers resistance to ampicillin, carbenicillin, and related antibiotics
   2951..3055    -  promoter       AmpR promoter: bla
   3150..35      +  CDS            rop (fragment) (across the origin): Rop protein, which maintains plasmids at low copy number; rop
>Addgene plasmid #208645 | pUC-ODN-hsRPL3-CterTwStrep-ΔPAM62&56 | addgene full sequence | sequence record 415926 | Addgene NGS Result
TCGCGCGTTTCGGTGATGACGGTGAAAACCTCTGACACATGCAGCTCCCGGAGACGGTCACAGCTTGTCT
GTAAGCGGATGCCGGGAGCAGACAAGCCCGTCAGGGCGCGTCAGCGGGTGTTGGCGGGTGTCGGGGCTGG
CTTAACTATGCGGCATCAGAGCAGATTGTACTGAGAGTGCACCATATGCGGTGTGAAATACCGCACAGAT
GCGTAAGGAGAAAATACCGCATCAGGCGCCATTCGCCATTCAGGCTGCGCAACTGTTGGGAAGGGCGATC
GGTGCGGGCCTCTTCGCTATTACGCCAGCTGGCGAAAGGGGGATGTGCTGCAAGGCGATTAAGTTGGGTA
ACGCCAGGGTTTTCCCAGTCACGACGTTGTAAAACGACGGCCAGTGAATTCGAGCTCGGTACCCGGGGCT
CTTCCCGGGGTAGGGGTGGTCTTGATGCCTTAGGCCTCTCTTGTGGCTGTGGAGACTGGCCCAGAGTCTT
GGTCTCCTCTAGAGTGGGCATCTGCTGTCACCTGTCATCTTCTACCTCTGACCACTGCCTCTCTCCCAAC
AGGGACCACTGAAGAAAGACCGAATTGCAAAGGAAGAAGGAGCTAAGCTTTCCGGAGGGAGCGCTTGGAG
CCACCCGCAGTTCGAAAAAGGTGGAGGTTCTGGCGGTGGATCGGGAGGTTCAGCGTGGTCTCACCCCCAA
TTTGAGAAGTAATGCCAGGAACAGATTTTGCAGTTGGTGGGGTCTCAATAAAAGTTATTTTCTACTGACA
TCTTGCCTCTTTCTTCAGGAGAGAGGCTGGGACTGGGGAGGCAGATGGGGGCCCTTGAGGTGCCTTGTGC
TCCCCAAGGCCACTGCCCTCCTTTCTGTAGCTTCGCTGGCATTGCCTCTAGAGTCGACCTGCAGGCATGC
AAGCTTGGCGTAATCATGGTCATAGCTGTTTCCTGTGTGAAATTGTTATCCGCTCACAATTCCACACAAC
ATACGAGCCGGAAGCATAAAGTGTAAAGCCTGGGGTGCCTAATGAGTGAGCTAACTCACATTAATTGCGT
TGCGCTCACAGCCCGCTTTCCAGTCGGGAAACCTGTCGTGCCAGCTGCATTAATGAATCGGCCAACGCGC
GGGGAGAGGCGGTTTGCGTATTGGGCGCTGTTCCGCTTCCTCGCTCACTGACTCGCTGCGCTCGGTCGTT
CGGCTGCGGCGAGCGGTATCAGCTCACTCAAAGGCGGTAATACGGTTATCCACAGAATCAGGGGATAACG
CAGGAAAGAACATGTGAGCAAAAGGCCAGCAAAAGGCCAGGAACCGTAAAAAGGCCGCGTTGCTGGCGTT
TTTCCATAGGCTCCGCCCCCCTGACGAGCATCACAAAAATCGACGCTCAAGTCAGAGGTGGCGAAACCCG
ACAGGACTATAAAGATACCAGGCGTTTCCCCCTGGAAGCTCCCTCGTGCGCTCTCCTGTTCCGACCCTGC
CGCTTACCGGATACCTGTCCGCCTTTCTCCCTTCGGGAAGCGTGGCGCTTTCTCATAGCTCACGCTGTAG
GTATCTCAGTTCGGTGTAGGTCGTTCGCTCCAAGCTGGGCTGTGTGCACGAACCCCCCGTTCAGCCCGAC
CGCTGCGCCTTATCCGGTAACTATCGTCTTGAGTCCAACCCGGTAAGACACGACTTATCGCCACTGGCAG
CAGCCACTGGTAACAGGATTAGCAGAGCGAGGTATGTAGGCGGTGCTACAGAGTTCTTGAAGTGGTGGCC
TAACTACGGCTACACTAGAAGAACAGTATTTGGTATCTGCGCTCTGCTGAAGCCAGTTACCTTCGGAAAA
AGAGTTGGTAGCTCTTGATCCGGCAAACAAACCACCGCTGGTAGCGGTGGTTTTTTTGTTTGCAAGCAGC
AGATTACGCGCAGAAAAAAAGGATCTCAAGAAGATCCTTTGATCTTTTCTACGGGGTCTGACGCTCAGTG
GAACGAAAACTCACGTTAAGGGATTTTGGTCATGAGATTATCAAAAAGGATCTTCACCTAGATCCTTTTA
AATTAAAAATGAAGTTTTAAATCAATCTAAAGTATATATGAGTAAACTTGGTCTGACAGTTACCAATGCT
TAATCAGTGAGGCACCTATCTCAGCGATCTGTCTATTTCGTTCATCCATAGTTGCCTGACTCCCCGTCGT
GTAGATAACTACGATACGGGAGGGCTTACCATCTGGCCCCAGTGCTGCAATAATACCGCGAGACCCACGC
TCACCGGCTCCAGATTTATCAGCAATAAACCAGCCAGCCGGAAGGGCCGAGCGCAGAAGTGGTCCTGCAA
CTTTATCCGCCTCCATCCAGTCTATTAATTGTTGCCGGGAAGCTAGAGTAAGTAGTTCGCCAGTTAATAG
TTTGCGCAACGTTGTTGCCATAGCTACAGGCATCGTGGTGTCACGCTCGTCGTTTGGTATGGCTTCATTC
AGCTCCGGTTCCCAACGATCAAGGCGAGTTACATGATCCCCCATGTTGTGCAAAAAAGCGGTTAGCTCCT
TCGGTCCTCCGATCGTTGTCAGAAGTAAGTTGGCCGCTGTGTTATCACTCATGGTTATGGCAGCACTACA
TAATTCTCTTACTGTCATGCCATCCGTAAGATGCTTTTCTGTGACTGGTGAGTACTCAACCAAGTCATTC
TGAGAATAGTGTATGCGGCGACCGAGTTGCTCTTGCCCGGCGTCAATACGGGATAATACCGCGCCACATA
GCAGAACTTTAAAAGTGCTCATCATTGGAAAACGTTCTTCGGGGCGAAAACTCTCAAGGATCTTACCGCT
GTTGAGATCCAGTTCGATGTAACCCACTCGTGCACCCAACTGATCTTCAGCATCTTTTACTTTCACCAGC
GTTTCTGGGTGAGCAAAAACAGGAAGGCAAAATGCCGCAAAAAAGGGAATAAGGGCGACACGGAAATGTT
GAATACTCATACTCTTCCTTTTTCAATATTATTGAAGCATTTATCAGGGTTATTGTCTCATGAGCGGATA
CATATTTGAATGTATTTAGAAAAATAAACAAATAGGGGTTCCGCGCACATTTCCCCGAAAAGTGCCACCT
GACGTCTAAGAAACCATTATTATCATGACATTAACCTATAAAAATAGGCGTATCACGAGGCCCTTTCGTC
